Addgene plasmid #129114: pZCAG
Purpose: (Empty Backbone) Z. rouxii centromeric vector containing G418 resistance
Depositing lab: Paolo Giudici. Depositing organization: University of Modena and Reggio Emilia. Publication: A set of plasmids carrying antibiotic resistance markers and Cre recombinase for genetic engineering of nonconventional yeast Zygosaccharomyces rouxii. Bizzarri M, Cassanelli S, Duskova M, Sychrova H, Solieri L. Yeast. 2019 Dec;36(12):711-722. doi: 10.1002/yea.3438. Epub 2019 Sep 11. PubMed 31414502.
Backbone
  Vector backbone: pZCA
  Modifications to backbone: loxP-KanMX-loxP cassette conferring G418 resistance instead of URA3 marker
  Vector type: Yeast Expression, Cre/Lox
  Selectable markers: Neomycin (select with G418)
Growth in bacteria
  Bacterial resistance: Ampicillin, 100 μg/mL
  Growth temperature: 37°C
  Growth strain: DH5alpha
  Copy number: Low Copy
Gene/Insert
  Cloning method: Unknown
Terms and licenses: Academic/Nonprofit Terms; Industry Terms: Not Available to Industry
How to cite: pZCAG was a gift from Paolo Giudici (Addgene plasmid # 129114 ; http://n2t.net/addgene:129114 ; RRID:Addgene_129114)
