[The description below was written by a language model from this plasmid's Addgene catalogue record and pLannotate feature annotations shown in this document.]
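Description:
pZCAG is an empty-backbone shuttle vector of about 6 kb for the nonconventional yeast Zygosaccharomyces rouxii, catalogued as a centromeric yeast expression and Cre/Lox plasmid. It derives from pZCA, in which the URA3 auxotrophic marker was replaced by a loxP-kanMX-loxP cassette, so yeast transformants are selected on G418 rather than by uracil prototrophy. This dominant drug marker makes the vector usable in prototrophic or wild strains that lack convenient auxotrophies. In E. coli the plasmid is maintained through a ColE1/pMB1-type origin and selected with ampicillin via the bla gene and its own promoter. The catalogue lists it as low copy even though the annotated origin is of the type usually described as high copy.

The feature table shows the kanMX gene flanked by two loxP sites in the same orientation, an arrangement that allows Cre recombinase to excise the intervening marker. A residual URA3 promoter next to the cassette is consistent with the marker swap described for the backbone. A fragment matching S. cerevisiae ARS1 is annotated as the yeast replication element, together with a short match to RMD1. No centromere sequence is explicitly annotated, so the centromeric element implied by the catalogue description presumably lies in one of the unannotated stretches. For cloning, the plasmid carries a pUC18/19 multiple cloning site within a lac promoter/operator and lacZα fragment context, along with small lacI, bom and tet promoter remnants inherited from parental E. coli vectors. No yeast promoter for driving an insert is annotated, and no insert is present. The vector belongs to a set of antibiotic-marker and Cre plasmids built for genetic engineering of Z. rouxii.
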