Features (pLannotate 1.2.2; 17 found; start..end, strand, type, name):
      1..93      +  CDS            lacI (fragment): lac repressor; lacI; The lac repressor binds to the lac operator to inhibit transcription in E. coli. This inhibition can be relieved by adding lactose or isopropyl-β-D-thiogalactopyranoside (IPTG).
    106..127     +  protein_bind   CAP binding site: CAP binding activates transcription in the presence of cAMP. E. coli catabolite activator protein
    142..172     +  promoter       lac promoter: promoter for the E. coli lac operon
    180..196     +  protein_bind   lac operator: The lac repressor binds to the lac operator to inhibit transcription in E. coli. This inhibition can be relieved by adding lactose or isopropyl-β-D-thiogalactopyranoside (IPTG). lac repressor encoded by lacI
    233..289     -  misc_feature   MCS: pUC18/19 multiple cloning site
    286..443     +  CDS            lacZα (fragment): LacZα fragment of β-galactosidase; lacZ fragment
    449..500     -  misc_feature   bom (fragment): basis of mobility region from pBR322
    505..561     +  CDS            RMD1 (fragment): RMD1_YEAST - Experimental evidence at protein level: Swiss-Prot protein existence level 1. Required for sporulation where it is believed to have a role in meiotic nuclear division. From Saccharomyces cerevisiae (strain ATCC 204508 / S288c) (Baker's yeast).
   1377..1803    -  rep_origin     ARS1 (fragment): S. cerevisiae autonomously replicating sequence ARS1
   2030..2048    -  promoter       tet promoter (fragment): E. coli promoter for tetracycline efflux protein gene
   2168..2201    -  protein_bind   loxP: Cre-mediated recombination occurs in the 8-bp core sequence (GCATACAT). Cre recombinase
   2256..3612    +  gene           kanMX: yeast selectable marker conferring kanamycin resistance (Wach et al., 1994)
   3675..3708    -  protein_bind   loxP: Cre-mediated recombination occurs in the 8-bp core sequence (GCATACAT). Cre recombinase
   3741..3956    -  promoter       URA3 promoter: S. cerevisiae URA3
   4067..4171    +  promoter       AmpR promoter: bla
   4172..5032    +  CDS            AmpR: β-lactamase; bla; confers resistance to ampicillin, carbenicillin, and related antibiotics
   5203..5791    +  rep_origin     ori: high-copy-number ColE1/pMB1/pBR322/pUC origin of replication
>Addgene plasmid #129114 | pZCAG | addgene full sequence | sequence record 252449 | Addgene NGS Result
GCGCCCAATACGCAAACCGCCTCTCCCCGCGCGTTGGCCGATTCATTAATGCAGCTGGCACGACAGGTTT
CCCGACTGGAAAGCGGGCAGTGAGCGCAACGCAATTAATGTGAGTTAGCTCACTCATTAGGCACCCCAGG
CTTTACACTTTATGCTTCCGGCTCGTATGTTGTGTGGAATTGTGAGCGGATAACAATTTCACACAGGAAA
CAGCTATGACCATGATTACGCCAAGCTTGCATGCCTGCAGGTCGACTCTAGAGGATCCCCGGGTACCGAG
CTCGAATTCACTGGCCGTCGTTTTACAACGTCGTGACTGGGAAAACCCTGGCGTTACCCAACTTAATCGC
CTTGCAGCACATCCCCCTTTCGCCAGCTGGCGTAATAGCGAAGAGGCCCGCACCGATCGCCCTTCCCAAC
AGTTGCGCAGCCTGAATGGCGAATGGCGCCTGATGCGGTATTTTCTCCTTACGCATCTGTGCGGTATTTC
ACACCGCATAATCGCTGGGCCATTCTCATGAAGAATATCTTGAATTTATTGTCATATTACTAGTAGGCAT
TTGTTTATTACCAGCTTACGATATAAAGTCGTTCATCTTCTTTATGGCGAGAAACTGTAATTGCGAAAAT
TGTCTAGGCAATTTTTTTCAGTAGTTAGTCTGAGATTTTTCCTTGTGAACCAACCTTCCTGTCGTTATTA
ATACTAGAAGATAAGACGAAACAGTTTAGTTTGTAGGTACGTAAAAACTTGTTCAAAGTAGGCTTCAGTA
ATCTTGTTCCGAAAAAGTTTCTCACATATCAAACAAATTAGAGGTTTCGGAAGTAAGCCACAACAAAAAT
AATGAATATTTTTTAAACGCTTTTAAAACAGATAATTATCAAAAAATAGAATTAAAGCTTTATTTGTATT
AATTTTGAAAGTATTAAATAAAATTATATACTGTCTTATAATATATATTATTATATCATGTGATTAAATT
ACACAGCTTCTAAAGCTCTTTAATGGATTGCGGTTTTTACATCTACTCTACTTTAGATCATACTTTGTCT
TTGATTAAAGTATATTAAGTGGCCATCTGTGACCAGTATCTTTTGAAACAATTTGTCATAATATCCATAT
TCCATCATATTAAACATTTACGTTTTGTTCTACTTTAACCAATTTGAAAGACATTATTTAAATCAAAAAT
ATTTTCTCCGAGTTAGCTATGAAAAAGATTGAATACCTCATGTATAAAGATATCCTCTCCTTCCAAGAAT
ACCTCCTTAAGTTTCATTTCTACCGTCAGGACTCGTGTTTTCGCCAGGAGCGATAAGGGGACGTGTGATT
TCTGCATCATCGTTATTAGGTGACACTAAGTTAGTGCCCGATCGATGCTAGCAAGAATCGGGTCATTGTA
GCGTATGCGCCTGTGAACATTCTCTTCAACAAGTTTGATTCCATTGCGGTGAAATGGTAAAAGTCAACCC
CCTGCGATGTATATTTTCCTGTACAATCAATCAAAAAGCCAAATGATTTAGCATTATCTTTACATCTTGT
TATTTTACAGATTTTATGTTTAGATCTTTTATGCTTGCTTTTCAAAAGGCTTGCAGGCAAGTGCACAAAC
AATACTTAAATAAATACTACTCAGTAATAACCTATTTCTTAGCATTTTTGACGAAATTTGCTATTTTGTT
AGAGTCTTTTACACCATTTGTCTCCACACCTCCGCTTACATCAACACCAATAACGCCATTTAATCTAAGC
GCATCACCAACATTTTCTGGCGTCAGTCCACCAGCTAACATAAAATGTAAGCTCTCGGGGCTCTCTTGCC
TTCCAACCCAGTCAGAAATCGAGTTCCAATCCAAAAGTTCACCTGTCCCACCTGCTTCTGAATCAAACAA
GGGAATAAACGAATGAGGTTTCTGTGAAGCTGCACTGAGTAGTATGTTGCAGTCTTTTGGAAATACGAGT
CTTTTAATAACTGGCAAACCGAGGAACTCTTGGTATTCTTGCCACGACTCATCTCCATGCAGTTGGACGA
TCGATGATAAGCTGTCAAACATGAGAATTGGGTAATAACTGATATAATTAAATTGAAGCTCTAATTTGTG
AGTTTAGTATACATGCATTTACTTATAATACAGTTTTTTCGTACGCTGCAGGTCGACAACCCTTAATATA
ACTTCGTATAATGTATGCTATACGAAGTTATTAGGTCTAGAGATCTGTTTAGCTTGCCTCGTCCCCGCCG
GGTCACCCGGCCAGCGACATGGAGGCCCAGAATACCCTCCTTGACAGTCTTGACGTGCGCAGCTCAGGGG
CATGATGTGACTGTCGCCCGTACATTTAGCCCATACATCCCCATGTATAATCATTTGCATCCATACATTT
TGATGGCCGCACGGCGCGAAGCAAAAATTACGGCTCCTCGCTGCAGACCTGCGAGCAGGGAAACGCTCCC
CTCACAGACGCGTTGAATTGTCCCCACGCCGCGCCCCTGTAGAGAAATATAAAAGGTTAGGATTTGCCAC
TGAGGTTCTTCTTTCATATACTTCCTTTTAAAATCTTGCTAGGATACAGTTCTCACATCACATCCGAACA
TAAACAACCATGGGTAAGGAAAAGACTCACGTTTCGAGGCCGCGATTAAATTCCAACATGGATGCTGATT
TATATGGGTATAAATGGGCTCGCGATAATGTCGGGCAATCAGGTGCGACAATCTATCGATTGTATGGGAA
GCCCGATGCGCCAGAGTTGTTTCTGAAACATGGCAAAGGTAGCGTTGCCAATGATGTTACAGATGAGATG
GTCAGACTAAACTGGCTGACGGAATTTATGCCTCTTCCGACCATCAAGCATTTTATCCGTACTCCTGATG
ATGCATGGTTACTCACCACTGCGATCCCCGGCAAAACAGCATTCCAGGTATTAGAAGAATATCCTGATTC
AGGTGAAAATATTGTTGATGCGCTGGCAGTGTTCCTGCGCCGGTTGCATTCGATTCCTGTTTGTAATTGT
CCTTTTAACAGCGATCGCGTATTTCGTCTCGCTCAGGCGCAATCACGAATGAATAACGGTTTGGTTGATG
CGAGTGATTTTGATGACGAGCGTAATGGCTGGCCTGTTGAACAAGTCTGGAAAGAAATGCATAAGCTTTT
GCCATTCTCACCGGATTCAGTCGTCACTCATGGTGATTTCTCACTTGATAACCTTATTTTTGACGAGGGG
AAATTAATAGGTTGTATTGATGTTGGACGAGTCGGAATCGCAGACCGATACCAGGATCTTGCCATCCTAT
GGAACTGCCTCGGTGAGTTTTCTCCTTCATTACAGAAACGGCTTTTTCAAAAATATGGTATTGATAATCC
TGATATGAATAAATTGCAGTTTCATTTGATGCTCGATGAGTTTTTCTAATCAGTACTGACAATAAAAAGA
TTCTTGTTTTCAAGAACTTGTCATTTGTATAGTTTTTTTATATTGTAGTTGTTCTATTTTAATCAAATGT
TAGCGTGATTTATATTTTTTTTCGCCTCGACATCATCTGCCCAGATGCGAAGTTAAGTGCGCAGAAAGTA
ATATCATGCGTCAATCGTATGTGAATGCTGGTCGCTATACTGCTGTCGATTCGATACTAACGCCGCCATC
CAGTGTCGAAAACGAGCTCTCGAGAACCCTTAATATAACTTCGTATAATGTATGCTATACGAAGTTATTA
GGTGATATCAGATCCACTAGTGGCCTATGCGATTTATCTTCGTTTCCTGCATGTTTTTGTTCTGTGCAGT
TGGGTTAAGAATACTGGGCAATTTCATGTTTCTTCAACACTACATATGCGTATATATACCAATCTAAGTC
TGTGCTCCTTCCTTCGTTCTTCCTTCTGTTCGGAGATTACCGAATCAAAAAAATTTCAAGGAAACCGAAA
TCAAAAAAAAGAATAAAAAAAAAATGATGAATTGAAAAGCTAATTCTTGAAGACGAAAGGGCCTCGTGAT
ACGCCTATTTTTATAGGTTAATGTCATGATAATAATGGTTTCTTAGACGTCAGGTGGCACTTTTCGGGGA
AATGTGCGCGGAACCCCTATTTGTTTATTTTTCTAAATACATTCAAATATGTATCCGCTCATGAGACAAT
AACCCTGATAAATGCTTCAATAATATTGAAAAAGGAAGAGTATGAGTATTCAACATTTCCGTGTCGCCCT
TATTCCCTTTTTTGCGGCATTTTGCCTTCCTGTTTTTGCTCACCCAGAAACGCTGGTGAAAGTAAAAGAT
GCTGAAGATCAGTTGGGTGCACGAGTGGGTTACATCGAACTGGATCTCAACAGCGGTAAGATCCTTGAGA
GTTTTCGCCCCGAAGAACGTTTTCCAATGATGAGCACTTTTAAAGTTCTGCTATGTGGCGCGGTATTATC
CCGTATTGACGCCGGGCAAGAGCAACTCGGTCGCCGCATACACTATTCTCAGAATGACTTGGTTGAGTAC
TCACCAGTCACAGAAAAGCATCTTACGGATGGCATGACAGTAAGAGAATTATGCAGTGCTGCCATAACCA
TGAGTGATAACACTGCGGCCAACTTACTTCTGACAACGATCGGAGGACCGAAGGAGCTAACCGCTTTTTT
GCACAACATGGGGGATCATGTAACTCGCCTTGATCGTTGGGAACCGGAGCTGAATGAAGCCATACCAAAC
GACGAGCGTGACACCACGATGCCTGTAGCAATGGCAACAACGTTGCGCAAACTATTAACTGGCGAACTAC
TTACTCTAGCTTCCCGGCAACAATTAATAGACTGGATGGAGGCGGATAAAGTTGCAGGACCACTTCTGCG
CTCGGCCCTTCCGGCTGGCTGGTTTATTGCTGATAAATCTGGAGCCGGTGAGCGTGGGTCTCGCGGTATC
ATTGCAGCACTGGGGCCAGATGGTAAGCCCTCCCGTATCGTAGTTATCTACACGACGGGGAGTCAGGCAA
CTATGGATGAACGAAATAGACAGATCGCTGAGATAGGTGCCTCACTGATTAAGCATTGGTAACTGTCAGA
CCAAGTTTACTCATATATACTTTAGATTGATTTAAAACTTCATTTTTAATTTAAAAGGATCTAGGTGAAG
ATCCTTTTTGATAATCTCATGACCAAAATCCCTTAACGTGAGTTTTCGTTCCACTGAGCGTCAGACCCCG
TAGAAAAGATCAAAGGATCTTCTTGAGATCCTTTTTTTCTGCGCGTAATCTGCTGCTTGCAAACAAAAAA
ACCACCGCTACCAGCGGTGGTTTGTTTGCCGGATCAAGAGCTACCAACTCTTTTTCCGAAGGTAACTGGC
TTCAGCAGAGCGCAGATACCAAATACTGTTCTTCTAGTGTAGCCGTAGTTAGGCCACCACTTCAAGAACT
CTGTAGCACCGCCTACATACCTCGCTCTGCTAATCCTGTTACCAGTGGCTGCTGCCAGTGGCGATAAGTC
GTGTCTTACCGGGTTGGACTCAAGACGATAGTTACCGGATAAGGCGCAGCGGTCGGGCTGAACGGGGGGT
TCGTGCACACAGCCCAGCTTGGAGCGAACGACCTACACCGAACTGAGATACCTACAGCGTGAGCTATGAG
AAAGCGCCACGCTTCCCGAAGGGAGAAAGGCGGACAGGTATCCGGTAAGCGGCAGGGTCGGAACAGGAGA
GCGCACGAGGGAGCTTCCAGGGGGAAACGCCTGGTATCTTTATAGTCCTGTCGGGTTTCGCCACCTCTGA
CTTGAGCGTCGATTTTTGTGATGCTCGTCAGGGGGGCGGAGCCTATGGAAAAACGCCAGCAACGCGGCCT
TTTTACGGTTCCTGGCCTTTTGCTGGCCTTTTGCTCACATGTTCTTTCCTGCGTTATCCCCTGATTCTGT
GGATAACCGTATTACCGCCTTTGAGTGAGCTGATACCGCTCGCCGCAGCCGAACGACCGAGCGCAGCGAG
TCAGTGAGCGAGGAAGCGGAAGA
